Addgene plasmid #156590: pD649-HAsp-FCGR2A-Fc(DAPA)-AviTag-6xHis
Purpose: Mammalian expression of cell-surface protein extracellular domain fused to Fc(DAPA)-Avi-6xHis. Protein is secreted from cells.
Depositing lab: Chris Garcia. Depositing organization: Stanford University. Publication: A Human IgSF Cell-Surface Interactome Reveals a Complex Network of Protein-Protein Interactions. Wojtowicz WM, Vielmetter J, Fernandes RA, Siepe DH, Eastman CL, Chisholm GB, Cox S, Klock H, Anderson PW, Rue SM, Miller JJ, Glaser SM, Bragstad ML, Vance J, Lam AW, Lesley SA, Zinn K, Garcia KC. Cell. 2020 Aug 20;182(4):1027-1043.e17. doi: 10.1016/j.cell.2020.07.025. PubMed 32822567.
Backbone
  Vector backbone: pD649
  Backbone size w/o insert (bp): 6106
  Vector type: Mammalian Expression
Growth in bacteria
  Bacterial resistance: Ampicillin, 100 μg/mL
  Growth temperature: 37°C
  Growth strain: DH5alpha
  Copy number: High Copy
Gene/Insert
  Gene/Insert name: FCGR2A (alt name: FCG2A)
  Species: H. sapiens (human)
  Insert size (bp): 552
  Mutation: Fc region of human IgG contains D265A and P329A mutations (DAPA)
  Entrez Gene: FCGR2A (a.k.a. CD32, CD32A, CDw32, FCG2, FCGR2, FCGR2A1, FcGR, FcgammaRIIa, IGFR2)
  Promoter: CMV/SP6
  Tag / fusion protein: Fc(DAPA)-AviTag-6xHis (C terminal on backbone)
  Cloning method: Restriction Enzyme; 5′ cloning site GCGGCCGC (not destroyed); 3′ cloning site GGCGCGCC (not destroyed)
  Sequencing primers: 5′ ATTTAGGTGACACTATAG; 3′ CACGTACCAGTTGAACTTCACC
Resource information
  A portion of this plasmid was derived from a plasmid made by: synthesis by ThermoFisher
Terms and licenses: Academic/Nonprofit Terms; Industry Terms: Not Available to Industry
Depositor comments: Some plasmids in this collection may have an IS4-like element ISVsa5 family transposase upstream of the CMV promoter.
How to cite: pD649-HAsp-FCGR2A-Fc(DAPA)-AviTag-6xHis was a gift from Chris Garcia (Addgene plasmid # 156590 ; http://n2t.net/addgene:156590 ; RRID:Addgene_156590)
