[The description below was written by a language model from this plasmid's Addgene catalogue record and pLannotate feature annotations shown in this document.]
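Description:
pD649-HAsp-FCGR2A-Fc(DAPA)-AviTag-6xHis is a mammalian expression plasmid built on the pD649 backbone for producing a secreted, soluble form of the human low-affinity IgG receptor FCGR2A (CD32A). It is propagated in E. coli as a high-copy plasmid through a ColE1/pUC-type origin and selected with ampicillin via the β-lactamase gene. The sequenced record is about 6.7 kb, consistent with the stated backbone plus a 552 bp insert.

Expression is driven by the human CMV immediate-early enhancer and promoter, followed by a fragment of CMV intron A and an SP6 promoter that can serve for in vitro transcription or as a sequencing primer site. The open reading frame begins with a signal peptide, named "HAsp" in the construct name although the annotation software matched it to a fragment of a mouse immunoglobulin heavy chain signal sequence. This directs the product into the secretory pathway. The FCGR2A extracellular domain sits between retained restriction sites and is fused at its C terminus to a human IgG1 Fc region carrying the D265A and P329A (DAPA) substitutions. An AviTag for site-specific biotinylation and a 6xHis tag for metal-affinity purification follow according to the catalogue entry, though they are not annotated in the feature table. A bGH polyadenylation signal terminates the transcript.

Downstream, SV40 and EM7 promoters drive a puromycin N-acetyltransferase gene with an SV40 poly(A) signal, which would allow selection of transfected mammalian cells. Short annotated fragments (KanR, lacZα, ble, f1 ori) appear to be backbone remnants. The depositor notes that some plasmids in the collection may carry an IS4-like transposase insertion upstream of the CMV promoter, but none is annotated here. The plasmid belongs to a collection of cell-surface protein ectodomain constructs used to map human IgSF protein-protein interactions.
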