Features (pLannotate 1.2.2; 21 found; start..end, strand, type, name):
    119..143     -  CDS            KanR (fragment): aminoglycoside phosphotransferase; aph(3')-Ia; confers resistance to kanamycin
    254..842     +  rep_origin     ori: high-copy-number ColE1/pMB1/pBR322/pUC origin of replication
   1067..1084    +  terminator     rrnB T2 terminator (fragment): transcription terminator T2 from the E. coli rrnB gene
   1109..1128    -  CDS            lacZα (fragment): LacZα fragment of β-galactosidase; lacZ fragment
   1584..1600    +  protein_bind   lac operator: The lac repressor binds to the lac operator to inhibit transcription in E. coli. This inhibition can be relieved by adding lactose or isopropyl-β-D-thiogalactopyranoside (IPTG). lac repressor encoded by lacI
   1843..2146    +  enhancer       CMV enhancer: human cytomegalovirus immediate early enhancer
   2147..2350    +  promoter       CMV promoter: human cytomegalovirus (CMV) immediate early promoter
   2486..2529    +  intron         CMV intron (fragment): modified intron A from human cytomegalovirus
   2581..2599    +  promoter       SP6 promoter: promoter for bacteriophage SP6 RNA polymerase
   2603..2640    +  CDS            IgH signal sequence (fragment): signal sequence from the mouse immunoglobulin heavy chain variable region
   2719..3300    +  CDS            FCGR2A (fragment): FCG2A_HUMAN - Also known as CD32, FCG2, FCGR2A1, IGFR2. Experimental evidence at protein level: Swiss-Prot protein existence level 1. Binds to the Fc region of immunoglobulins gamma. Low affinity receptor. By binding to IgG it initiates cellular responses against pathogens and soluble antigens. Promotes phagocytosis of opsonized antigens. From Homo sapiens (Human).
   3316..3993    +  CDS            IGHG1 (fragment): IGHG1_HUMAN - Experimental evidence at protein level: Swiss-Prot protein existence level 1. Constant region of immunoglobulin heavy chains. Immunoglobulins, also known as antibodies, are membrane-bound or secreted glycoproteins produced by B lymphocytes. In the recognition phase of humoral immunity, the membrane-bound immunoglobulins serve as receptors which, upon binding of a specific antigen, trigger the clonal expansion and differentiation of B lymphocytes into immunoglobulins- secreting plasma cells. Secreted immunoglobulins mediate the effector phase of humoral immunity, which results in
   4208..4319    +  polyA_signal   bGH poly(A) signal: bovine growth hormone polyadenylation signal
   4320..4428    +  rep_origin     f1 ori (fragment): f1 bacteriophage origin of replication; arrow indicates direction of (+) strand synthesis
   4442..4771    +  promoter       SV40 promoter: SV40 enhancer and early promoter
   4819..4866    +  promoter       EM7 promoter: synthetic bacterial promoter&nbsp
   4885..5484    +  CDS            PuroR (fragment): puromycin N-acetyltransferase; pac from Streptomyces; confers resistance to puromycin
   5494..5619    +  CDS            ble (fragment): BLE_KLEPN - Experimental evidence at protein level: Swiss-Prot protein existence level 1. Binding protein with a strong affinity to the bleomycin family of antibiotics. Binds to CL990; an antimitotic-antibiotic compound. From Klebsiella pneumoniae.
   5614..5735    +  polyA_signal   SV40 poly(A) signal: SV40 polyadenylation signal
   5788..6648    -  CDS            AmpR: β-lactamase; bla; confers resistance to ampicillin, carbenicillin, and related antibiotics
   6651..89      -  promoter       AmpR promoter (fragment) (across the origin): bla
>Addgene plasmid #156590 | pD649-HAsp-FCGR2A-Fc(DAPA)-AviTag-6xHis | addgene full sequence | sequence record 498568 | Addgene NGS Result
TTTCAATATTATTGAAGCATTTATCAGGGTTATTGTCTCATGAGCGGATACATATTTGAATGTATTTAGA
AAAATAAACAAATAGGGGTCAGTGTTACAACCAATTAACCAATTCTGAACATTATCGCGAGCCCATTTAT
ACCTGAATATGGCTCATAACACCCCTTGCTCATGACCAAAATCCCTTAACGTGAGTTACGCGCGCGTCGT
TCCACTGAGCGTCAGACCCCGTAGAAAAGATCAAAGGATCTTCTTGAGATCCTTTTTTTCTGCGCGTAAT
CTGCTGCTTGCAAACAAAAAAACCACCGCTACCAGCGGTGGTTTGTTTGCCGGATCAAGAGCTACCAACT
CTTTTTCCGAAGGTAACTGGCTTCAGCAGAGCGCAGATACCAAATACTGTTCTTCTAGTGTAGCCGTAGT
TAGCCCACCACTTCAAGAACTCTGTAGCACCGCCTACATACCTCGCTCTGCTAATCCTGTTACCAGTGGC
TGCTGCCAGTGGCGATAAGTCGTGTCTTACCGGGTTGGACTCAAGACGATAGTTACCGGATAAGGCGCAG
CGGTCGGGCTGAACGGGGGGTTCGTGCACACAGCCCAGCTTGGAGCGAACGACCTACACCGAACTGAGAT
ACCTACAGCGTGAGCTATGAGAAAGCGCCACGCTTCCCGAAGGGAGAAAGGCGGACAGGTATCCGGTAAG
CGGCAGGGTCGGAACAGGAGAGCGCACGAGGGAGCTTCCAGGGGGAAACGCCTGGTATCTTTATAGTCCT
GTCGGGTTTCGCCACCTCTGACTTGAGCGTCGATTTTTGTGATGCTCGTCAGGGGGGCGGAGCCTATGGA
AAAACGCCAGCAACGCGGCCTTTTTACGGTTCCTGGCCTTTTGCTGGCCTTTTGCTCACATGTTCTTTCC
TGCGTTATCCCCTGATTCTGTGGATAACCGTATTACCGCCTTTGAGTGAGCTGATACCGCTCGCCGCAGC
CGAACGACCGAGCGCAGCGAGTCAGTGAGCGAGGAAGCGGAAGGCGAGAGTAGGGAACTGCCAGGCATCA
AACTAAGCAGAAGGCCCCTGACGGATGGCCTTTTTGCGTTTCTACAAACTCTTTCTGTGTTGTAAAACGA
CGGCCAGTCTTAAGCTCGGGCCCCCTGGGCGGTTCTGATAACGAGTAATCGTTAATCCGCAAATAACGTA
AAAACCCGCTTCGGCGGGTTTTTTTATGGGGGGAGTTTAGGGAAAGAGCATTTGTCAGAATATTTAAGGG
CGCCTGTCACTTTGCTTGATATATGAGAATTATTTAACCTTATAAATGAGAAAAAAGCAACGCACTTTAA
ATAAGATACGTTGCTTTTTCGATTGATGAACACCTATAATTAAACTATTCATCTATTATTTATGATTTTT
TGTATATACAATATTTCTAGTTTGTTAAAGAGAATTAAGAAAATAAATCTCGAAAATAATAAAGGGAAAA
TCAGTTTTTGATATCAAAATTATACATGTCAACGATAATACAAAATATAATACAAACTATAAGATGTTAT
CAGTATTTATTATCATTTAGAATAAATTTTGTGTCGCCCTTAATTGTGAGCGGATAACAATTACGAGCTT
CATGCACAGTGGCGTTGACTCAATATTGGCCATTAGCCATATTATTCATTGGTTATATAGCATAAATCAA
TATTGGCTATTGGCCATTGCATACGTTGTATCTATATCATAATATGTACATTTATATTGGCTCATGTCCA
ATATGACCGCCATGTTGGCATTGATTATTGACTAGTTATTAATAGTAATCAATTACGGGGTCATTAGTTC
ATAGCCCATATATGGAGTTCCGCGTTACATAACTTACGGTAAATGGCCCGCCTGGCTGACCGCCCAACGA
CCCCCGCCCATTGACGTCAATAATGACGTATGTTCCCATAGTAACGCCAATAGGGACTTTCCATTGACGT
CAATGGGTGGAGTATTTACGGTAAACTGCCCACTTGGCAGTACATCAAGTGTATCATATGCCAAGTACGC
CCCCTATTGACGTCAATGACGGTAAATGGCCCGCCTGGCATTATGCCCAGTACATGACCTTATGGGACTT
TCCTACTTGGCAGTACATCTACGTATTAGTCATCGCTATTACCATGGTGATGCGGTTTTGGCAGTACATC
AATGGGCGTGGATAGCGGTTTGACTCACGGGGATTTCCAAGTCTCCACCCCATTGACGTCAATGGGAGTT
TGTTTTGGCACCAAAATCAACGGGACTTTCCAAAATGTCGTAACAACTCCGCCCCATTGACGCAAATGGG
CGGTAGGCGTGTACGGTGGGAGGTCTATATAAGCAGAGCTCGTTTAGTGAACCGTCAGATCGCCTGGAGA
CGCCATCCACGCTGTTTTGACCTCCATAGAAGACACCGGGACCGATCCAGCCTCCGCGGCCGGGAACGGT
GCATTGGAACGCGGATTCCCCGTGCCAAGAGTGACGTAAGTACCGCCTATAGAGTCTATAGGCCCACCCC
CTTGGCTTCGTTAGAACGCGGCTACAATTAATACATAACCTTATGTATCATACACATACGATTTAGGTGA
CACTATAGAATAACATCCACTTTGCCTTTCTCTCCACAGGTGTCCACTCCCAGGTCCAACTGCACCTCGG
TTCTATCGAAAACGCGCCTGCTAGCGCCACCATGAAGACCATCATTGCCCTGAGCTACATCTTCTGCCTG
GTGTTCGCTGCGGCCGCCCAAGCTGCTGCTCCTCCTAAAGCTGTGCTGAAGCTGGAACCTCCTTGGATCA
ACGTGCTGCAAGAGGACAGCGTGACCCTGACTTGTCAGGGCGCCAGATCTCCTGAGAGCGACAGCATCCA
GTGGTTCCACAACGGCAATCTGATCCCCACACACACCCAGCCTAGCTACCGGTTCAAGGCCAACAACAAC
GACAGCGGCGAGTACACCTGTCAGACAGGCCAGACATCTCTGAGCGATCCTGTGCACCTGACAGTGCTGT
CTGAATGGCTGGTGCTGCAGACCCCTCACCTGGAATTTCAAGAGGGCGAGACAATCATGCTGCGGTGCCA
CAGCTGGAAGGACAAGCCTCTGGTCAAAGTGACATTCTTCCAGAACGGGAAGTCCCAGAAGTTCAGCCAT
CTGGACCCCACCTTTAGCATCCCTCAGGCCAATCACAGCCACTCCGGCGATTACCACTGTACCGGCAATA
TCGGCTACACCCTGTTCAGCAGCAAGCCCGTGACAATCACCGTGCAGGTCCCATCTATGGGCAGCAGCTC
TCCTATGGGAGGCGCGCCGGGCGGCGACAAGACCCACACCTGCCCCCCCTGCCCAGCTCCAGAACTGCTG
GGAGGGCCTTCCGTGTTCCTGTTCCCCCCCAAGCCCAAGGACACCCTGATGATCAGCAGGACCCCCGAGG
TGACCTGCGTGGTGGTGGCCGTGTCCCACGAGGACCCAGAGGTGAAGTTCAACTGGTACGTGGACGGCGT
GGAGGTGCACAACGCCAAGACCAAGCCCAGAGAGGAGCAGTACAACAGCACCTACAGGGTGGTGTCCGTG
CTGACCGTGCTGCACCAGGACTGGCTGAACGGCAAAGAATACAAGTGCAAAGTCTCCAACAAGGCCCTGG
CTGCCCCAATCGAAAAGACAATCAGCAAGGCCAAGGGCCAGCCACGGGAGCCCCAGGTGTACACCCTGCC
CCCCAGCCGGGAGGAGATGACCAAGAACCAGGTGTCCCTGACCTGTCTGGTGAAGGGCTTCTACCCCAGC
GATATCGCCGTGGAGTGGGAGAGCAACGGCCAGCCCGAGAACAACTACAAGACCACCCCCCCAGTGCTGG
ACAGCGACGGCAGCTTCTTCCTGTACAGCAAGCTGACCGTGGACAAGTCCAGGTGGCAGCAGGGCAACGT
GTTCAGCTGCAGCGTGATGCACGAGGCCCTGCACAACCACTACACCCAGAAGTCCCTGAGCCTGAGCCCC
GGCGGCAGCGGTCTTAATGATATTTTCGAGGCTCAGAAGATTGAGTGGCATGAACACCACCACCATCACC
ACTAAGGCCGGCCTGTAGTCACTGGCACAACGCGTTACCCGGTAAGCCAATCGGGTATACACGGTCGTCA
TACTGCAGACAGGGTTCTTCTACTTTGCAAGATAGTCTTGAGTAGTAAAATAAATAGATAGAGAAAATCA
GCCTCGACTGTGCCTTCTAGTTGCCAGCCATCTGTTGTTTGCCCCTCCCCCGTGCCTTCCTTGACCCTGG
AAGGTGCCACTCCCACTGTCCTTTCCTAATAAAATGAGGAAATTGCATCACAACACTCAACCCTATCTCG
GTCTATTCTTTTGATTTATAAGGGATTTTGCCGATTTCGGCCTATTGGTTAAAAAATGAGCTGATTTAAC
AAAAATTTAACGCGAATTAATTCTGTGGAATGTGTGTCAGTTAGGGTGTGGAAAGTCCCCAGGCTCCCCA
GCAGGCAGAAGTATGCAAAGCATGCATCTCAATTAGTCAGCAACCAGGTGTGGAAAGTCCCCAGGCTCCC
CAGCAGGCAGAAGTATGCAAAGCATGCATCTCAATTAGTCAGCAACCATAGTCCCGCCCCTAACTCCGCC
CATCCCGCCCCTAACTCCGCCCAGTTCCGCCCATTCTCCGCCCCATGGCTGACTAATTTTTTTTATTTAT
GCAGAGGCCGAGGCCGCCTCTGCCTCTGAGCTATTCCAGAAGTAGTGAGGAGGCTTTTTTGGAGGCCTAG
GCTTTTGCAAAAAGCTCCCGGGAGCTTGTATATCCATTTTCGGATCTGATCAGCACGTGTTGACAATTAA
TCATCGGCATAGTATATCGGCATAGTATAATACGACAAGGTGAGGAACTAAACCATGACCGAGTACAAGC
CCACGGTGCGCCTCGCCACCCGCGACGACGTCCCCAGGGCCGTACGCACCCTCGCCGCCGCGTTCGCCGA
CTACCCCGCCACGCGCCACACCGTCGATCCGGACCGCCACATCGAGCGGGTCACCGAGCTGCAAGAACTC
TTCCTCACGCGCGTCGGGCTCGACATCGGCAAGGTGTGGGTCGCGGACGACGGCGCCGCGGTGGCGGTCT
GGACCACGCCGGAGAGCGTCGAAGCGGGGGCGGTGTTCGCCGAGATCGGCCCGCGCATGGCCGAGTTGAG
CGGTTCCCGGCTGGCCGCGCAGCAACAGATGGAAGGCCTCCTGGCGCCGCACCGGCCCAAGGAGCCCGCG
TGGTTCCTGGCCACCGTCGGCGTCTCGCCCGACCACCAGGGCAAGGGTCTGGGCAGCGCCGTCGTGCTCC
CCGGAGTGGAGGCGGCCGAGCGCGCCGGGGTGCCCGCCTTCCTGGAGACATCCGCGCCCCGCAACCTCCC
CTTCTACGAGCGGCTCGGCTTCACCGTCACCGCCGACGTCGAGGTGCCCGAAGGACCGCGCACCTGGTGC
ATGACCCGCAAGCCCGGTGCCTGACACGTGCTACGAGATTTCGATTCCACCGCCGCCTTCTATGAAAGGT
TGGGCTTCGGAATCGTTTTCCGGGACGCCGGCTGGATGATCCTCCAGCGCGGGGATCTCATGCTGGAGTT
CTTCGCCCACCCCAACTTGTTTATTGCAGCTTATAATGGTTACAAATAAAGCAATAGCATCACAAATTTC
ACAAATAAAGCATTTTTTTCACTGCATTCTAGTTGTGGTTTGTCCAAACTCATCAATGTATCTTATCATG
TCTGTATACCGTCGACCTCTAGCTAGAGCTTGGCGTAATCATGGTCATTACCAATGCTTAATCAGTGAGG
CACCTATCTCAGCGATCTGTCTATTTCGTTCATCCATAGTTGCCTGACTCCCCGTCGTGTAGATAACTAC
GATACGGGAGGGCTTACCATCTGGCCCCAGCGCTGCGATGATACCGCGAGAACCACGCTCACCGGCTCCG
GATTTATCAGCAATAAACCAGCCAGCCGGAAGGGCCGAGCGCAGAAGTGGTCCTGCAACTTTATCCGCCT
CCATCCAGTCTATTAATTGTTGCCGGGAAGCTAGAGTAAGTAGTTCGCCAGTTAATAGTTTGCGCAACGT
TGTTGCCATCGCTACAGGCATCGTGGTGTCACGCTCGTCGTTTGGTATGGCTTCATTCAGCTCCGGTTCC
CAACGATCAAGGCGAGTTACATGATCCCCCATGTTGTGCAAAAAAGCGGTTAGCTCCTTCGGTCCTCCGA
TCGTTGTCAGAAGTAAGTTGGCCGCAGTGTTATCACTCATGGTTATGGCAGCACTGCATAATTCTCTTAC
TGTCATGCCATCCGTAAGATGCTTTTCTGTGACTGGTGAGTACTCAACCAAGTCATTCTGAGAATAGTGT
ATGCGGCGACCGAGTTGCTCTTGCCCGGCGTCAATACGGGATAATACCGCGCCACATAGCAGAACTTTAA
AAGTGCTCATCATTGGAAAACGTTCTTCGGGGCGAAAACTCTCAAGGATCTTACCGCTGTTGAGATCCAG
TTCGATGTAACCCACTCGTGCACCCAACTGATCTTCAGCATCTTTTACTTTCACCAGCGTTTCTGGGTGA
GCAAAAACAGGAAGGCAAAATGCCGCAAAAAAGGGAATAAGGGCGACACGGAAATGTTGAATACTCATAT
TCTTCCTT
