>Addgene plasmid #156590 | pD649-HAsp-FCGR2A-Fc(DAPA)-AviTag-6xHis | depositor partial sequence | sequence record 302290 | insert (extracellular domain)
CAAGCTGCTGCTCCTCCTAAAGCTGTGCTGAAGCTGGAACCTCCTTGGATCAACGTGCTGCAAGAGGACA
GCGTGACCCTGACTTGTCAGGGCGCCAGATCTCCTGAGAGCGACAGCATCCAGTGGTTCCACAACGGCAA
TCTGATCCCCACACACACCCAGCCTAGCTACCGGTTCAAGGCCAACAACAACGACAGCGGCGAGTACACC
TGTCAGACAGGCCAGACATCTCTGAGCGATCCTGTGCACCTGACAGTGCTGTCTGAATGGCTGGTGCTGC
AGACCCCTCACCTGGAATTTCAAGAGGGCGAGACAATCATGCTGCGGTGCCACAGCTGGAAGGACAAGCC
TCTGGTCAAAGTGACATTCTTCCAGAACGGGAAGTCCCAGAAGTTCAGCCATCTGGACCCCACCTTTAGC
ATCCCTCAGGCCAATCACAGCCACTCCGGCGATTACCACTGTACCGGCAATATCGGCTACACCCTGTTCA
GCAGCAAGCCCGTGACAATCACCGTGCAGGTCCCATCTATGGGCAGCAGCTCTCCTATGGGA
